>Addgene plasmid #245152 | pJAK204 | addgene full sequence | sequence record 495269 | Addgene NGS Result
TTGAGATCCTTTTTTTCTGCGCGTAATCTGCTGCTTGCAAACAAAAAAACCACCGCTACCAGCGGTGGTT
TGTTTGCCGGATCAAGAGCTACCAACTCTTTTTCCGAAGGTAACTGGCTTCAGCAGAGCGCAGATACCAA
ATACTGTTCTTCTAGTGTAGCCGTAGTTAGGCCACCACTTCAAGAACTCTGTAGCACCGCCTACATACCT
CGCTCTGCTAATCCTGTTACCAGTGGCTGCTGCCAGTGGCGATAAGTCGTGTCTTACCGGGTTGGACTCA
AGACGATAGTTACCGGATAAGGCGCAGCGGTCGGGCTGAACGGGGGGTTCGTGCACACAGCCCAGCTTGG
AGCGAACGACCTACACCGAACTGAGATACCTACAGCGTGAGCTATGAGAAAGCGCCACGCTTCCCGAAGG
GAGAAAGGCGGACAGGTATCCGGTAAGCGGCAGGGTCGGAACAGGAGAGCGCACGAGGGAGCTTCCAGGG
GGAAACGCCTGGTATCTTTATAGTCCTGTCGGGTTTCGCCACCTCTGACTTGAGCGTCGATTTTTGTGAT
GCTCGTCAGGGGGGCGGAGCCTATGGAAAAACGCCAGCAACGCGGCCTTTTTACGGTTCCTGGCCTTTTG
CTGGCCTTTTGCTCACATGTTCTTTCCTGCGTTATCCCCTGATTCTGTGGATAACCGTATTACCGCCTTT
GAGTGAGCTGATACCGCTCGCCGCAGCCGAACGACCGAGCGCAGCGAGTCAGTGAGCGAGGAAGCGGAAG
AGCGCCCAATACGCAGGGCCCCCTGCTTCGGGGTCATTATAGCGATTTTTTCGGTATATCCATCCTTTTT
CGCACGATATACAGGATTTTGCCAAAGGGTTCGTGTAGACTTTCCTTGGTGTATCCAACGGCGTCAGCCG
GGCAGGATAGGTGAAGTAGGCCCACCCGCGAGCGGGTGTTCCTTCTTCACTGTCCCTTATTCGCACCTGG
CGGTGCTCAACGGGAATCCTGCTCTGCGAGGCTGGCCGGCTACCGCCGGCGTAACAGATGAGGGCAAGCG
GATGGCTGATGAAACCAAGCCAACCAGGAAGGGCAGCCCACCTATCAAGGTGTACTGCCTTCCAGACGAA
CGAAGAGCGATTGAGGAAAAGGCGGCGGCGGCCGGCATGAGCCTGTCGGCCTACCTGCTGGCCGTCGGCC
AGGGCTACAAAATCACGGGCGTCGTGGACTATGAGCACGTCCGCGAGCTGGCCCGCATCAATGGCGACCT
GGGCCGCCTGGGCGGCCTGCTGAAACTCTGGCTCACCGACGACCCGCGCACGGCGCGGTTCGGTGATGCC
ACGATCCTCGCCCTGCTGGCGAAGATCGAAGAGAAGCAGGACGAGCTTGGCAAGGTCATGATGGGCGTGG
TCCGCCCGAGGGCAGAGCCATGACTTTTTTAGCCGCTAAAACGGCCGGGGGGTGCGCGTGATTGCCAAGC
ACGTCCCCATGCGCTCCATCAAGAAGAGCGACTTCGCGGAGCTGGTGAAGTACATCACCGACGAGCAAGG
CAAGACCGATCGGGCCCCCTGCAGGATAAAAAAATTGTAGATAAATTTTATAAAATAGTTTTATCTACAA
TTTTTTTATCAGGAAACAGCTATGACCGCGGCCGCTGTATCCATATGACCATGATTACGAATTCCCCGGA
TCGAGATAGTATATGATGCATATTCTTTAAATATAGATAAAGTTATAGAAGCAATAGAAGATTTAGGATT
TACTGTAATATAAATTACACTTTTAAAAAGTTTAAAAACATGATACAATAAGTTATGGTTGGAATTGTTA
TCCGCTCACAATTCCAACTTATGATTAAAATTTTAAGGAGGTGTATTTCATAATGTGTCGAATAACGCTT
TACAAACAATTATTAACGCCCGGTTACCAGGCGAAGAGGGGCTGTGGCAGATTCATCTGCAGGACGGAAA
AATCAGCGCCATTGATGCGCAATCCGGCGTGATGCCCATAACTGAAAACAGCCTGGATGCCGAACAAGGT
TTAGTTATACCGCCGTTTGTGGAGCCACATATTCACCTGGACACCACGCAAACCGCCGGACAACCGAACT
GGAATCAGTCCGGCACGCTGTTTGAAGGCATTGAACGCTGGGCCGAGCGCAAAGCGTTATTAACCCATGA
CGATGTGAAACAACGCGCATGGCAAACGCTGAAATGGCAGATTGCCAACGGCATTCAGCATGTGCGTACC
CATGTCGATGTTTCGGATGCAACGCTAACTGCGCTGAAAGCAATGCTGGAAGTGAAGCAGGAAGTCGCGC
CGTGGATTGATCTGCAAATCGTCGCCTTCCCTCAGGAAGGGATTTTGTCGTATCCCAACGGTGAAGCGTT
GCTGGAAGAGGCGTTACGCTTAGGGGCAGATGTAGTGGGGGCGATTCCGCATTTTGAATTTACCCGTGAA
TACGGCGTGGAGTCGCTGCATAAAACCTTCGCCCTGGCGCAAAAATACGACCGTCTCATCGACGTTCACT
GTGATGAGATCGATGACGAGCAGTCGCGCTTTGTCGAAACCGTTGCTGCCCTGGCGCACCATGAAGGCAT
GGGCGCACGAGTCACCGCCAGCCACACCACGGCAATGCACTCCTATAACGGGGCGTATACCTCACGCCTG
TTCCGCTTGCTGAAAATGTCCGGTATTAACTTTGTCGCCAACCCGCTGGTCAATATTCATCTGCAAGGAC
GTTTCGATACGTATCCAAAACGTCGCGGCATCACGCGCGTTAAAGAGATGCTGGAGTCCGGCATTAACGT
CTGCTTTGGTCACGATGATGTCTTCGATCCGTGGTATCCGCTGGGAACGGCGAATATGCTGCAAGTGCTG
CATATGGGGCTGCATGTTTGCCAGTTGATGGGCTACGGGCAGATTAACGATGGCCTGAATTTAATCACCC
ACCACAGCGCAAGGACGTTGAATTTGCAGGATTACGGCATTGCCGCCGGAAACAGCGCCAACCTGATTAT
CCTGCCGGCTGAAAATGGGTTTGATGCGCTGCGCCGTCAGGTTCCGGTACGTTATTCGGTACGTGGCGGC
AAGGTGATTGCCAGCACACAACCGGCACAAACCACCGTATATCTGGAGCAGCCAGAAGCCATCGATTACA
AACGTTGAACGACTGGGTTACAGCGAGCTTAGTTTAAAGGGCGAATTCCTAGAGTCGACGTCACGCGTCC
ATGGAGATCTCGAGGCCTGCAGACATGCAAGCTTGGCACTGGCCGTCGTTTTACAACGTCGTGACTGGGA
AAACCCTGGCGTTACCCAACTTAATCGCCTTGCAGCACATCCCCCTTTCGCCAGCTGGCGTAATAGCGAA
GAGGCCCGCACCGATCGCCCTTCCCAACAGTTGCGCAGCCTGAATGGCGAATGGCGCTAGCATAAAAATA
AGAAGCCTGCATTTGCAGGCTTCTTATTTTTATGGCGCGCCGTTCTGAATCCTTAGCTAATGGTTCAACA
GGTAACTATGACGAAGATAGCACCCTGGATAAGTCTGTAATGGATTCTAAGGCATTTAATGAAGACGTGT
ATATAAAATGTGCTAATGAAAAAGAAAATGCGTTAAAAGAGCCTAAAATGAGTTCAAATGGTTTTGAAAT
TGATTGGTAGTTTAATTTAATATATTTTTTCTATTGGCTATCTCGATACCTATAGAATCTTCTGTTCACT
TTTGTTTTTGAAATATAAAAAGGGGCTTTTTAGCCCCTTTTTTTTAAAACTCCGGAGGAGTTTCTTCATT
CTTGATACTATACGTAACTATTTCGATTTGACTTCATTGTCAATTAAGCTAGTAAAATCAATGGTTAAAA
AACAAAAAACTTGCATTTTTCTACCTAGTAATTTATAATTTTAAGTGTCGAGTTTAAAAGTATAATTTAC
CAGGAAAGGAGCAAGTTTTTTAATAAGGAAAAATTTTTCCTTTTAAAATTCTATTTCGTTATATGACTAA
TTATAATCAAAAAAATGAAAATAAACAAGAGGTAAAAACTGCTTTAGAGAAATGTACTGATAAAAAAAGA
AAAAATCCTAGATTTACGTCATACATAGCACCTTTAACTACTAAGAAAAATATTGAAAGGACTTCCACTT
GTGGAGATTATTTGTTTATGTTGAGTGATGCAGACTTAGAACATTTTAAATTACATAAAGGTAATTTTTG
CGGTAATAGATTTTGTCCAATGTGTAGTTGGCGACTTGCTTGTAAGGATAGTTTAGAAATATCTATTCTT
ATGGAGCATTTAAGAAAAGAAGAAAATAAAGAGTTTATATTTTTAACTCTTACAACTCCAAATGTAAAAA
GTTATGATCTTAATTATTCTATTAAACAATATAATAAATCTTTTAAAAAATTAATGGAGCGTAAGGAAGT
TAAGGATATAACTAAAGGTTATATAAGAAAATTAGAAGTAACTTACCAAAAGGAAAAATACATAACAAAG
GATTTATGGAAAATAAAAAAAGATTATTATCAAAAAAAAGGACTTGAAATTGGTGATTTAGAACCTAATT
TTGATACTTATAATCCTCATTTTCATGTAGTTATTGCAGTTAATAAAAGTTATTTTACAGATAAAAATTA
TTATATAAATCGAGAAAGATGGTTGGAATTATGGAAGTTTGCTACTAAGGATGATTCTATAACTCAAGTT
GATGTTAGAAAAGCAAAAATTAATGATTATAAAGAGGTTTACGAACTTGCGAAATATTCAGCTAAAGACA
CTGATTATTTAATATCGAGGCCAGTATTTGAAATTTTTTATAAAGCATTAAAAGGCAAGCAGGTATTAGT
TTTTAGTGGATTTTTTAAAGATGCACACAAATTGTACAAGCAAGGAAAACTTGATGTTTATAAAAAGAAA
GATGAAATTAAATATGTCTATATAGTTTATTATAATTGGTGCAAAAAACAATATGAAAAAACTAGAATAA
GGGAACTTACGGAAGATGAAAAAGAAGAATTAAATCAAGATTTAATAGATGGAATAGAAATAGATTAAAG
TGTAACTATACTTTATATATATATGATTAAAAAAATAAAAAACAACAGCCTATTAGGTTGTTGTTTTTTA
TTTTCTTTATTAATTTTTTTAATTTTTAGTTTTTAGTTCTTTTTTAAAATAAGTTTCAGCCTCTTTTTCA
ATATTTTTTAAAGAAGGAGTATTTGCATGAATTGCCTTTTTTCTAACAGACTTAGGAAATATTTTAACAG
TATCTTCTTGCGCCGGTGATTTTGGAACTTCATAACTTACTAATTTATAATTATTATTTTCTTTTTTAAT
TGTAACAGTTGCAAAAGAAGCTGAACCTGTTCCTTCAACTAGTTTATCATCTTCAATATAATATTCTTGA
CCTATATAGTATAAATATATTTTTATTATATTTTTACTTTTTTCTGAATCTATTATTTTATAATCATAAA
AAGTTTTACCACCAAAAGAAGGTTGTACTCCTTCTGGTCCAACATATTTTTTTACTATATTATCTAAATA
ATTTTTGGGAACTGGTGTTGTAATTTGATTAATCGAACAACCAGTTATACTTAAAGGAATTATAACTATA
AAAATATATAGGATTATCTTTTTAAATTTCATTATTGGCCTCCTTTTTATTAAATTTATGTTACCATAAA
AAGGACATAACGGGAATATGTAGAATATTTTTAATGTAGACAAAATTTTACATAAATATAAAGAAAGGAA
GTGTTTGTTTAAATTTTATAGCAAACTATCAAAAATTAGGGGGATAAAAATTTATGAAAAAAAGGTTTTC
GATGTTATTTTTATGTTTAACTTTAATAGTTTGTGGTTTATTTACAAATTCGGCCGGCCAGTGGGCAAGT
TGAAAAATTCACAAAAATGTGGTATAATATCTTTGTTCATTAGAGCGATAAACTTGAATTTGAGAGGGAA
CTTAGATGGTATTTGAAAAAATTGATAAAAATAGTTGGAACAGAAAAGAGTATTTTGACCACTACTTTGC
AAGTGTACCTTGTACCTACAGCATGACCGTTAAAGTGGATATCACACAAATAAAGGAAAAGGGAATGAAA
CTATATCCTGCAATGCTTTATTATATTGCAATGATTGTAAACCGCCATTCAGAGTTTAGGACGGCAATCA
ATCAAGATGGTGAATTGGGGATATATGATGAGATGATACCAAGCTATACAATATTTCACAATGATACTGA
AACATTTTCCAGCCTTTGGACTGAGTGTAAGTCTGACTTTAAATCATTTTTAGCAGATTATGAAAGTGAT
ACGCAACGGTATGGAAACAATCATAGAATGGAAGGAAAGCCAAATGCTCCGGAAAACATTTTTAATGTAT
CTATGATACCGTGGTCAACCTTCGATGGCTTTAATCTGAATTTGCAGAAAGGATATGATTATTTGATTCC
TATTTTTACTATGGGGAAATATTATAAAGAAGATAACAAAATTATACTTCCTTTGGCAATTCAAGTTCAT
CACGCAGTATGTGACGGATTTCACATTTGCCGTTTTGTAAACGAATTGCAGGAATTGATAAATAGTTAAC
TTCAGGTTTGTCTGTAACTAAAAACAAGTATTTAAGCAAAAACATCGTAGAAATACGGTGTTTTTTGTTA
CCCTAAATATATCTTGCCCAAATGTCAAAGCTGGTGGAATGGCTTTTGGTATAAAAAATGAAGTGGCAAG
AGAAGTTGTTCGTGAGGTAAGAAACATAACGAAACTGCCTTTAGTAATAAAATTATCACCCAATGCAGAA
GATATTGTAGGAATGGCAAAAGTTTGTGAAGAAGAAGGTGCTGATGGAGTTTCATTAGTTAATACTTTTA
AAGCAATGGCAATTGATATAAAAAATAGAAGACCAGTATTTGAAAATGTATATGCTGGATTATCTGGACC
AGCTATAAAACCTATAGCTTTGAGAATGGTACATGAAGTGTGTAAAAATGTAAATATACCTGTAATGGGA
ATGGGCGGAATAACTAAAGCCACAGATGCTATAGAGTTTATAATGGCAGGAGCTACTTGTATCCAAGTTG
GAACTGCAAATTTTATGAATCCTAGAATAGGTATTGAAATAATAGATGGGATTAATGAATTTATGGATAG
AGAAGGAATAAAAAGTTTAGACGAAATAAGAGGAATTATATAAGGTAGAATAAATAGTATTTTAAAGATA
AAAAATATAGATTAAATAAACAATAATTTTATAACATTAACATGGAGGAAAAATAATATGAGTAAAGTAG
ATGTAGTGGATATATTAAAGAAAAGTGATGCATTGTTGGAGGGACATTTTTTATTATCTTCAGGAAAACA
CAGTAATAGATACGTACAATGTGCAAAAGTATTAAGATTTCCAGAATATGCTGCTGAGGTATTAAGTACA
GTTGTTGAACAAATAAAAGACTTAGATATAGACTTAGTAGTAGGACCAGCTATGGGTGGAGTAATAGTTT
CTTATGAGTTAGGAAGACAATTAGGAAAAGAAGCTGTATTTACTGAGAGAAAAGACAATACAATGGAGTT
AAGAAGAGGATTTGAAGTTAAAAAAGGAGCAAAGATAATAATTGCTGAAGACGTTGTAACTACTGGTAAA
TCAACTATGGAGACAAAAAGAGTATTAGAAGCCTTAGGTGGAGAAGTTGTAGGTGTTGCATGTATAGCAG
ATAGAACTAATCATGATATAGGTATGCCTATATATAGTGCTATAAAACTTGATATTCAAGTTTATGAATC
TGATGAGTGTCCTTTATGTAAGGAAGGAAAATTACCAGTTGTTAAGCCTGGAAGTAGAGAGTTCAAGGAA
TTAGGGATGTAATAACGAATTCTGCATCAAGCTAGCATAAAAATAAGAAGCCTGCATTTGCAGGCTTCTT
ATTTTTATGGTACCCGTTAACAGATCTGAGCTCAGAATGGGATCCGCACAATGAAGGACTGTTCAGTCTG
ATTCATCCACATTATACTAAATGCTTACTTCTATTCCATCTTCCATTTAACAGGTGGGAAAAAGGCTTCT
CTCATGAGAAGTCTTTTTTATTTAAACTTAATTATTTATAGTGTTACTTAAAAAATGTAAATTTTTTAGA
GTAAAAATTTGTAATATAACATATAACTTAAAAATAAAAAGCAGTTAGCCTTATAAATGAAGGTTAGCTG
TTTTTTTTGTTAAAAATATATTTACAAAATAAGAGATAGTAGCAGTACAATATAAGTATAAGGTAAAAGT
ATTATATATTAGGGAGGGGTAAGTATGAAAAATCAATTAAATGAAAATCATAAAAAGGTTGTATTTTTTG
GAGTAGGTGCTGTAGGAGCTACTTTTGCAGAACAATTTTTTAACTCTAAATATGATTTTAAAATTCTTTG
TGATAATGAAAGAAAGAAAAGATATTTAGAAGAAGGATTTATAATAAATGGAAAAAGGTATGATTTTAAT
TATGTAACTAAAGATGAGTATAAACAAGAGGCTGATTTTATAATTATAGGTCTAAAATATAATAATTTAA
AAGAAAATATAAAAGAATTAGATGGATTAGTTGGAAAAAATACAGTTATAATGTCTCTGCTAAATGGAGT
TGATAGCGAAGAGATAATAGGAGAAAGATTTGGAATTGGAAAAATGGTATATTCATATGTTACCAATATA
GATGCAAAGAAAATCAATAATAATATTATACACACTACTAATGGGATAATTGTATTTGGTAACAAAGATA
ATAGTGAAGATAGAAAAACTAATATAATAACTGAAGTCTTTGATGATGTAAATATAGAATATATTTTATC
AAAAGATATTCAACGAGATATGTGGTGGAAGTACATGGTTAATATTGGTGTAAATCAAACTTCAGCTATA
CTTGGTGCACCTTATGGAGTTTTTCAGAGTTCTGAGCATTTAAGAGAATTAGCAAAATCTGCAATGAGGG
AAGTTGTTGCTATAGCACAAGCAAAAGACATATCTCTTACAGAAGATGATGTTGAAAATTCATTACATAG
AATACTAGAACATTCAAAAGAAGGAAGAACATCAATGCTTCAAGACGTGGAAGCTCATAGACCTACAGAA
GTAGATATGTTTTCTAAGAATATCTGCAAACTTGGAAAAAAATATAGCATACCTACTCCTATAAATCAGA
CTTTATTTTATATGATAAAAGTAATTGAAAGTAGATTTTAAAGGGTATTTGTAAGAAATATTGATAATTA
TTGATTTTAAATTTTATTAATGTTATATACTATCCTTTTTGATAATCTCATGACCAAAATCCCTTAACGT
GAGTTTTCGTTCCACTGAGCGTCAGACCCCGTAGAAAAGATCAAAGGATCTTC
Features (pLannotate 1.2.2; 11 found; start..end, strand, type, name):
      1..589     +  rep_origin     ori: high-copy-number ColE1/pMB1/pBR322/pUC origin of replication
    910..1019    +  oriT           oriT: incP origin of transfer
   1052..1423    +  CDS            traJ: oriT-recognizing protein; traJ
   1461..1553    +  CDS            traI (fragment): TRAI6_ECOLX - Experimental evidence at protein level: Swiss-Prot protein existence level 1. The initiation process of transfer DNA synthesis requires the interaction of at least three plasmid-specific components (TraH, I, and J) at the transfer origin resulting in the assembly of a specialised nucleoprotein complex - the relaxosome. Site- and strand-specific cleavage at the transfer origin is dependent on TraI and TraJ. From Escherichia coli.
   1581..1597    +  polyA_signal   OpIE-2 poly(A) signal (fragment): immediate-early gene 2 from the Orgyia pseudotsugata multicapsid nucleopolyhedrovirus; baculovirus polyadenylation signal
   1811..1835    -  protein_bind   lac operator: The lac repressor binds to the lac operator to inhibit transcription in E. coli. This inhibition can be relieved by adding lactose or isopropyl-β-D-thiogalactopyranoside (IPTG). lac repressor encoded by lacI
   1876..3158    +  CDS            codA (fragment): E. coli cytosine deaminase; codA; confers sensitivity to 5-fluorocytosine
   3257..3411    +  CDS            lacZα (fragment): LacZα fragment of β-galactosidase; lacZ fragment
   5956..6576    +  CDS            catP: CAT2_CLOPF - Protein inferred from homology: Swiss-Prot protein existence level 3. This enzyme is an effector of chloramphenicol resistance in bacteria. From Clostridium perfringens.
   6656..7174    +  CDS            pyrD (fragment): PYRDB_DESRM - Experimental evidence at protein level: Swiss-Prot protein existence level 1. Together with PyrK, also forms a metal reductase complex able to reduce Fe(III)-chelates to Fe(II)-chelates, as well as soluble Cr(VI) and U(VI), using NADH as electron donor. To a lesser extent, can also use NADPH as an electron donor. Is unable to reduce riboflavin and FMN with NADH as electron donor. May have an in vivo role in metal reduction in D.reducens, which is an organism capable of reducing contaminant heavy metals and radionuclides. From Desulfotomaculum reducens (strain MI-1).
   7268..7849    +  CDS            pyrE: PYRE_CLOD6 - Protein inferred from homology: Swiss-Prot protein existence level 3. Catalyzes the transfer of a ribosyl phosphate group from 5- phosphoribose 1-diphosphate to orotate, leading to the formation of orotidine monophosphate (OMP). From Clostridioides difficile (strain 630) (Peptoclostridium difficile).
