[The description below was written by a language model from this plasmid's Addgene catalogue record and pLannotate feature annotations shown in this document.]
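Description:
pJAK204 is a bacterial knock-in (allele-exchange) plasmid from a genetic toolkit for Clostridioides difficile and related species. It derives from pJAK081 and is built on the pMTLSC-7215 backbone. It is catalogued as an empty backbone with no gene insert. Its distinguishing feature is a 218 bp insertion carrying a 9 bp sequencing barcode ("Barcode 4"), which suggests it belongs to a series of plasmids differing only in barcode. The full sequence record is 9,363 nt. In E. coli the plasmid replicates at high copy from a ColE1/pUC-type origin and is selected with chloramphenicol through catP, a clostridial chloramphenicol acetyltransferase gene that can also serve as the marker in the clostridial recipient.

Delivery is by conjugation. The plasmid carries an IncP oriT with traJ and a traI fragment, so a donor strain supplying the remaining transfer functions can mobilise it. A codA cytosine deaminase gene confers sensitivity to 5-fluorocytosine, giving counter-selection against cells that keep the plasmid, as is usual when isolating double-crossover recombinants. The lac operator, lacZα fragment and short OpIE-2 poly(A) match look like backbone remnants or incidental hits.

The table also annotates a pyrD fragment followed by a C. difficile pyrE coding sequence. This suggests that homology to the pyrE region directs integration of the barcode, but the record does not state the integration site. The barcode insertion, the homology arms and any Gram-positive replicon are not annotated, and about 2.5 kb between lacZα and catP has no assigned features. The likely use is chromosomal tagging of strains with a short sequence identifier, so that differently barcoded strains can be distinguished or counted by sequencing in mixed populations.
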