Addgene plasmid #245152: pJAK204
Purpose: (Empty Backbone) pJAK081-based knock-in plasmid with a 218 bp insertion containing 9 bp sequencing Barcode 4 (AACAGGTGG)
Depositing lab: Robert Fagan. Depositing organization: University of Sheffield. Publication: A set of genetic tools for use in Clostridioides difficile and related species. Fisher H, de Lussy Kubisa L, Jakhmola A, Walker E, Kirk JA, Oatley P, Chaudhuri RR, Douce GR, Ormsby MJ, Fagan RP. Microbiology (Reading). 2026 Feb;172(2). doi: 10.1099/mic.0.001665. PubMed 41712450.
Backbone
  Vector backbone: pMTLSC-7215
  Backbone manufacturer: Nigel P Minton
  Vector type: Bacterial knock-in
Growth in bacteria
  Bacterial resistance: Chloramphenicol, 25 μg/mL
  Growth temperature: 37°C
  Growth strain: DH5alpha
  Copy number: High Copy
Gene/Insert
  Gene/Insert name: None
Terms and licenses: Academic/Nonprofit Terms; Industry Terms: Not Available to Industry
How to cite: pJAK204 was a gift from Robert Fagan (Addgene plasmid # 245152 ; http://n2t.net/addgene:245152 ; RRID:Addgene_245152)
